>Addgene plasmid #147793 | pCIneo-lambdaN-HA-HsDCP2-F404AF407AF409A_V | depositor full sequence | sequence record 290240 | Full Sequence
TCAATATTGGCCATTAGCCATATTATTCATTGGTTATATAGCATAAATCAATATTGGCTATTGGCCATTG
CATACGTTGTATCTATATCATAATATGTACATTTATATTGGCTCATGTCCAATATGACCGCCATGTTGGC
ATTGATTATTGACTAGTTATTAATAGTAATCAATTACGGGGTCATTAGTTCATAGCCCATATATGGAGTT
CCGCGTTACATAACTTACGGTAAATGGCCCGCCTGGCTGACCGCCCAACGACCCCCGCCCATTGACGTCA
ATAATGACGTATGTTCCCATAGTAACGCCAATAGGGACTTTCCATTGACGTCAATGGGTGGAGTATTTAC
GGTAAACTGCCCACTTGGCAGTACATCAAGTGTATCATATGCCAAGTCCGCCCCCTATTGACGTCAATGA
CGGTAAATGGCCCGCCTGGCATTATGCCCAGTACATGACCTTACGGGACTTTCCTACTTGGCAGTACATC
TACGTATTAGTCATCGCTATTACCATGGTGATGCGGTTTTGGCAGTACACCAATGGGCGTGGATAGCGGT
TTGACTCACGGGGATTTCCAAGTCTCCACCCCATTGACGTCAATGGGAGTTTGTTTTGGCACCAAAATCA
ACGGGACTTTCCAAAATGTCGTAACAACTGCGATCGCCCGCCCCGTTGACGCAAATGGGCGGTAGGCGTG
TACGGTGGGAGGTCTATATAAGCAGAGCTCGTTTAGTGAACCGTCAGATCACTAGAAGCTTTATTGCGGT
AGTTTATCACAGTTAAATTGCTAACGCAGTCAGTGCTTCTGACACAACAGTCTCGAACTTAAGCTGCAGT
GACTCTCTTAAGGTAGCCTTGCAGAAGTTGGTCGTGAGGCACTGGGCAGGTAAGTATCAAGGTTACAAGA
CAGGTTTAAGGAGACCAATAGAAACTGGGCTTGTCGAGACAGAGAAGACTCTTGCGTTTCTGATAGGCAC
CTATTGGTCTTACTGACATCCACTTTGCCTTTCTCTCCACAGGTGTCCACTCCCAGTTCAATTACAGCTC
TTAAGGCTAGAGTACTTAATACGACTCACTATAGGCTAGCAATTGCGGCCACCATGGACGCACAAACACG
ACGACGTGAGCGTCGCGCTGAGAAACAAGCTCAATGGAAAGCTGCAAACGGTGGATCTCCTCCACATATG
GCTTACCCATACGATGTTCCAGATTACGCTCCTCCACTCGAGATGGAGACCAAACGGGTGGAGATTCCCG
GCAGCGTCCTGGACGATCTCTGCAGCCGATTTATTTTGCATATTCCCAGCGAGGAAAGAGACAATGCAAT
CCGAGTGTGTTTTCAGATTGAACTTGCCCATTGGTTTTACTTGGATTTCTACATGCAGAACACACCAGGA
TTACCTCAGTGTGGGATAAGAGACTTTGCTAAAGCTGTCTTCAGTCATTGTCCGTTTTTGCTGCCTCAAG
GTGAAGATGTGGAAAAAGTTTTGGATGAATGGAAGGAATATAAAATG
[447 nt withheld, positions 1518-1964]
GATTCCTCAGACAGTGACAATGGATTTTCCTCAACTGGTAGCACGCCGGCTAAACCCACTGTGGAAAAAT
TGAGTCGAACCAAATTCCGCCACAGTCAGCAGTTATTTCCTGACGGTTCTCCTGGTGACCAGTGGGTAAA
GCACAGGCAACCACTGCAGCAAAAGCCATATAATAATCATTCTGAAATGTCTGACCTTTTAAAAGGAAAG
AATCAAAGTATGAGGGGAAATGGCAGAAAACAGTATCAAGATTCACCTAATCAAAAGAAAAGAACAAATG
GGCTTCAGCCAGCAAAGCAGCAGAATTCTTTGATGAAGTGTGAAAAGAAACTTCATCCACGGAAACTTCA
GGATAATTTTGAAACAGATGCTGTATATGACTTGCCTAGCTCCAGTGAAGACCAGTTGCTAGAACATGCC
GAGGGACAGCCCGTGGCATGTAATGGACATTGCAAGTTCCCCTTTTCATCCAGAGCCGCTTTGAGTGCCA
AGGCTGACCATAATGCTATAATGAAAATCTTGGACCTTTGAGCGGCCGCTTCCCTTTAGTGAGGGTTAAT
GCTTCGAGCAGACATGATAAGATACATTGATGAGTTTGGACAAACCACAACTAGAATGCAGTGAAAAAAA
TGCTTTATTTGTGAAATTTGTGATGCTATTGCTTTATTTGTAACCATTATAAGCTGCAATAAACAAGTTA
ACAACAACAATTGCATTCATTTTATGTTTCAGGTTCAGGGGGAGATGTGGGAGGTTTTTTAAAGCAAGTA
AAACCTCTACAAATGTGGTAAAATCCGATAAGGATCGATCCGGGCTGGCGTAATAGCGAAGAGGCCCGCA
CCGATCGCCCTTCCCAACAGTTGCGCAGCCTGAATGGCGAATGG
[124 nt withheld, positions 2849-2972]
C
[91 nt withheld, positions 2974-3064]
A
[49 nt withheld, positions 3066-3114]
CCTTTGACGTTGGAGTCCACGTTCTTT
[37 nt withheld, positions 3142-3178]
ACCCTATCTCGGTCTATTCTTTTGATTTATAAGGGATTTTGCCGATTTCGGCCTATTGGTTAAAAAATGA
GCTGATTTAACAAAAATTTAACGCGAATTTTAACAAAATATTAACGCTTACAATTTCCTGATGCGGTATT
TTCTCCTTACGCATCTGTGCGGTATTTCACACCGCATACGCGGATCTGCGCAGCACCATGGCCTGAAATA
ACCTCTGAAAGAGGAACTTGGTTAGGTACCTTCTGAGGCGGAAAGAACCAGCTGTGGAATGTGTGTCAGT
TAGGGTGTGGAAAGTCCCCAGGCTCCCCAGCAGGCAGAAGTATGCAAAGCATGCATCTCAATTAGTCAGC
AACCAGGTGTGGAAAGTCCCCAGGCTCCCCAGCAGGCAGAAGTATGCAAAGCATGCATCTCAATTAGTCA
GCAACCATAGTCCCGCCCCTAACTCCGCCCATCCCGCCCCTAACTCCGCCCAGTTCCGCCCATTCTCCGC
CCCATGGCTGACTAATTTTTTTTATTTATGCAGAGGCCGAGGCCGCCTCGGCCTCTGAGCTATTCCAGAA
GTAGTGAGGAGGCTTTTTTGGAGGCCTAGGCTTTTGCAAAAAGCTTGATTCTTCTGACACAACAGTCTCG
AACTTAAGGCTAGAGCCACCATGATTGAACAAGATGGATTGCACGCAGGTTCTCCGGCCGCTTGGGTGGA
GAGGCTATTCGGCTATGACTGGGCACAACAGACAATCGGCTGCTCTGATGCCGCCGTGTTCCGGCTGTCA
GCGCAGGGGCGCCCGGTTCTTTTTGTCAAGACCGACCTGTCCGGTGCCCTGAATGAACTGCAGGACGAGG
CAGCGCGGCTATCGTGGCTGGCCACGACGGGCGTTCCTTGCGCAGCTGTGCTCGACGTTGTCACTGAAGC
GGGAAGGGACTGGCTGCTATTGGGCGAAGTGCCGGGGCAGGATCTCCTGTCATCTCACCTTGCTCCTGCC
GAGAAAGTATCCATCATGGCTGATGCAATGCGGCGGCTGCATACGCTTGATCCGGCTACCTGCCCATTCG
ACCACCAAGCGAAACATCGCATCGAGCGAGCACGTACTCGGATGGAAGCCGGTCTTGTCGATCAGGATGA
TCTGGACGAAGAGCATCAGGGGCTCGCGCCAGCCGAACTGTTCGCCAGGCTCAAGGCGCGCATGCCCGAC
GGCGAGGATCTCGTCGTGACCCATGGCGATGCCTGCTTGCCGAATATCATGGTGGAAAATGGCCGCTTTT
CTGGATTCATCGACTGTGGCCGGCTGGGTGTGGCGGACCGCTATCAGGACATAGCGTTGGCTACCCGTGA
TATTGCTGAAGAGCTTGGCGGCGAATGGGCTGACCGCTTCCTCGTGCTTTACGGTATCGCCGCTCCCGAT
TCGCAGCGCATCGCCTTCTATCGCCTTCTTGACGAGTTCTTCTGAGCGGGACTCTGGGGTTCGAAATGAC
CGACCAAGCGACGCCCAACCTGCCATCACGATGGCCGCAATAAAATATCTTTATTTTCATTACATCTGTG
TGTTGGTTTTTTGTGTGAATCGATAGCGATAAGGATCCGCGTATGGTGCACTCTCAGTACAATCTGCTCT
GATGCCGCATAGTTAAGCCAGCCCCGACACCCGCCAACACCCGCTGACGCGCCCTGACGGGCTTGTCTGC
TCCCGGCATCCGCTTACAGACAAGCTGTGACCGTCTCCGGGAGCTGCATGTGTCAGAGGTTTTCACCGTC
ATCACCGAAACGCGCGAGACGAAAGGGCCTCGTGATACGCCTATTTTTATAGGTTAATGTCATGATAATA
ATGGTTTCTTAGACGTCAGGTGGCACTTTTCGGGGAAATGTGCGCGGAACCCCTATTTGTTTATTTTTCT
AAATACATTCAAATATGTATCCGCTCATGAGACAATAACCCTGATAAATGCTTCAATAATATTGAAAAAG
GAAGAGTATGAGTATTCAACATTTCCGTGTCGCCCTTATTCCCTTTTTTGCGGCATTTTGCCTTCCTGTT
TTTGCTCACCCAGAAACGCTGGTGAAAGTAAAAGATGCTGAAGATCAGTTGGGTGCACGAGTGGGTTACA
TCGAACTGGATCTCAACAGCGGTAAGATCCTTGAGAGTTTTCGCCCCGAAGAACGTTTTCCAATGATGAG
CACTTTTAAAGTTCTGCTATGTGGCGCGGTATTATCCCGTATTGACGCCGGGCAAGAGCAACTCGGTCGC
CGCATACACTATTCTCAGAATGACTTGGTTGAGTACTCACCAGTCACAGAAAAGCATCTTACGGATGGCA
TGACAGTAAGAGAATTATGCAGTGCTGCCATAACCATGAGTGATAACACTGCGGCCAACTTACTTCTGAC
AACGATCGGAGGACCGAAGGAGCTAACCGCTTTTTTGCACAACATGGGGGATCATGTAACTCGCCTTGAT
CGTTGGGAACCGGAGCTGAATGAAGCCATACCAAACGACGAGCGTGACACCACGATGCCTGTAGCAATGG
CAACAACGTTGCGCAAACTATTAACTGGCGAACTACTTACTCTAGCTTCCCGGCAACAATTAATAGACTG
GATGGAGGCGGATAAAGTTGCAGGACCACTTCTGCGCTCGGCCCTTCCGGCTGGCTGGTTTATTGCTGAT
AAATCTGGAGCCGGTGAGCGTGGGTCTCGCGGTATCATTGCAGCACTGGGGCCAGATGGTAAGCCCTCCC
GTATCGTAGTTATCTACACGACGGGGAGTCAGGCAACTATGGATGAACGAAATAGACAGATCGCTGAGAT
AGGTGCCTCACTGATTAAGCATTGGTAACTGTCAGACCAAGTTTACTCATATATACTTTAGATTGATTTA
AAACTTCATTTTTAATTTAAAAGGATCTAGGTGAAGATCCTTTTTGATAATCTCATGACCAAAATCCCTT
AACGTGAGTTTTCGTTCCACTGAGCGTCAGACCCCGTAGAAAAGATCAAAGGATCTTCTTGAGATCCTTT
TTTTCTGCGCGTAATCTGCTGCTTGCAAACAAAAAAACCACCGCTACCAGCGGTGGTTTGTTTGCCGGAT
CAAGAGCTACCAACTCTTTTTCCGAAGGTAACTGGCTTCAGCAGAGCGCAGATACCAAATACTGTTCTTC
TAGTGTAGCCGTAGTTAGGCCACCACTTCAAGAACTCTGTAGCACCGCCTACATACCTCGCTCTGCTAAT
CCTGTTACCAGTGGCTGCTGCCAGTGGCGATAAGTCGTGTCTTACCGGGTTGGACTCAAGACGATAGTTA
CCGGATAAGGCGCAGCGGTCGGGCTGAACGGGGGGTTCGTGCACACAGCCCAGCTTGGAGCGAACGACCT
ACACCGAACTGAGATACCTACAGCGTGAGCTATGAGAAAGCGCCACGCTTCCCGAAGGGAGAAAGGCGGA
CAGGTATCCGGTAAGCGGCAGGGTCGGAACAGGAGAGCGCACGAGGGAGCTTCCAGGGGGAAACGCCTGG
TATCTTTATAGTCCTGTCGGGTTTCGCCACCTCTGACTTGAGCGTCGATTTTTGTGATGCTCGTCAGGGG
GGCGGAGCCTATGGAAAAACGCCAGCAACGCGGCCTTTTTACGGTTCCTGGCCTTTTGCTGGCCTTTTGC
TCACATGGCTCGACAGATCT
Features (pLannotate 1.2.2; 21 found; start..end, strand, type, name):
    140..517     +  enhancer       CMV enhancer: human cytomegalovirus immediate early enhancer
    518..729     +  promoter       CMV promoter: human cytomegalovirus (CMV) immediate early promoter
    890..1022    +  intron         chimeric intron: chimera between introns from human β-globin and immunoglobulin heavy chain genes
   1067..1085    +  promoter       T7 promoter: promoter for bacteriophage T7 RNA polymerase
   1104..1169    +  CDS            N (fragment): REGN_LAMBD - Experimental evidence at protein level: Swiss-Prot protein existence level 1. Plays a role as a transcriptional antitermination factor that allows the virus to initiate its lytic phase. Activates expression of the delayed viral early genes by modifying host RNA polymerase (RNAP) into a form that is resistant to termination signals. This antitermination function requires the host NusA protein which serves to stabilize the interaction between antitermination protein N and host RNA polymerase. From Escherichia phage lambda (Bacteriophage lambda).
   1194..1220    +  CDS            3xHA (fragment): three tandem HA epitope tags
   1233..2492    +  CDS            DCP2 (sequence partly withheld): DCP2_HUMAN - Also known as NUDT20. Experimental evidence at protein level: Swiss-Prot protein existence level 1. Decapping metalloenzyme that catalyzes the cleavage of the cap structure on mRNAs (PubMed:12417715, PubMed:12218187, PubMed:12923261, PubMed:21070968, PubMed:28002401). Removes the 7- methyl guanine cap structure from mRNA molecules, yielding a 5'- phosphorylated mRNA fragment and 7m-GDP (PubMed:12486012, PubMed:12923261, PubMed:21070968, PubMed:28002401). Necessary for the degradation of mRNAs, both in normal mRNA turnover and in nonsense- mediated mRNA decay (PubMed:14527413). Pla
   2507..2524    -  promoter       T3 promoter (fragment): promoter for bacteriophage T3 RNA polymerase
   2542..2663    -  polyA_signal   SV40 poly(A) signal: SV40 polyadenylation signal
   2686..2754    -  CDS            large T antigen (fragment): large T antigen from SV40 (simian virus 40)
   2778..2845    +  CDS            lacZα (fragment): LacZα fragment of β-galactosidase; lacZ fragment
   2849..3277    +  rep_origin     f1 ori (sequence partly withheld): f1 bacteriophage origin of replication; arrow indicates direction of (+) strand synthesis
   3305..3356    -  misc_feature   bom (fragment): basis of mobility region from pBR322
   3421..3778    +  promoter       SV40 promoter: SV40 enhancer and early promoter
   3829..4620    +  CDS            neo: KKA2_KLEPN - Also known as kan, nptII. Experimental evidence at protein level: Swiss-Prot protein existence level 1. Resistance to kanamycin, neomycin, paromomycin, ribostamycin, butirosin and gentamicin B. From Klebsiella pneumoniae.
   4687..4735    +  polyA_signal   poly(A) signal: synthetic polyadenylation signal
   4755..4809    -  misc_feature   bom (fragment): basis of mobility region from pBR322
   4911..4946    -  CDS            rop (fragment): Rop protein, which maintains plasmids at low copy number; rop
   5041..5145    +  promoter       AmpR promoter: bla
   5146..6006    +  CDS            AmpR: β-lactamase; bla; confers resistance to ampicillin, carbenicillin, and related antibiotics
   6177..6765    +  rep_origin     ori: high-copy-number ColE1/pMB1/pBR322/pUC origin of replication
