[The description below was written by a language model from this plasmid's Addgene catalogue record and pLannotate feature annotations shown in this document.]
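Description:
pCIneo-lambdaN-HA-HsDCP2-F404AF407AF409A_V is a 6.8 kb mammalian expression plasmid encoding a mutant form of the human mRNA decapping enzyme DCP2 (NUDT20). The catalogue lists the backbone as unknown, but the name and the annotated features fit a pCI-neo-type vector. It is maintained in E. coli through a high-copy ColE1/pUC-type origin with ampicillin selection (β-lactamase under its own promoter), and it also carries an f1 origin for single-stranded DNA production. A separate cassette, made up of the SV40 enhancer/early promoter, the neo (nptII) gene and a synthetic poly(A) signal, allows selection of stably transfected mammalian cells with G418.

The expression unit is driven by the human CMV immediate-early enhancer and promoter, followed by a chimeric β-globin/immunoglobulin intron that promotes efficient expression, and ends with an SV40 polyadenylation signal. T7 and T3 promoters flank the insert. The open reading frame begins with a short fragment of the bacteriophage lambda N protein, followed by an HA epitope (annotated as a partial match to 3xHA, consistent in length with a single tag) and then the DCP2 coding sequence. As the name indicates, three phenylalanines at positions 404, 407 and 409 are replaced by alanine.

The lambda N peptide binds boxB RNA hairpins, so fusions of this kind are generally used to tether a protein to a boxB-containing reporter mRNA, while the HA tag supports detection and immunoprecipitation. The record gives the purpose only as mammalian expression of the mutant and does not state what the substitutions disrupt. The associated study concerns activation of DCP2 by DCP1 on the EDC4 scaffold. The depositor notes that the supplied sequence may be theoretical or based on Sanger sequencing.
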