Addgene plasmid #147793: pCIneo-lambdaN-HA-HsDCP2-F404AF407AF409A_V
Purpose: Mammalian Expression of HsDCP2-F404AF407AF409A
Depositing lab: Elisa Izaurralde. Depositing organization: Max Planck Institute for Developmental Biology. Publication: The activation of the decapping enzyme DCP2 by DCP1 occurs on the EDC4 scaffold and involves a conserved loop in DCP1. Chang CT, Bercovich N, Loh B, Jonas S, Izaurralde E. Nucleic Acids Res. 2014 Apr;42(8):5217-33. doi: 10.1093/nar/gku129. Epub 2014 Feb 8. PubMed 24510189.
Backbone
  Vector backbone: Unknown
  Vector type: Mammalian Expression
Growth in bacteria
  Bacterial resistance: Ampicillin, 100 μg/mL
  Growth temperature: 37°C
  Growth strain: DH5alpha
  Copy number: High Copy
Gene/Insert
  Gene/Insert name: HsDCP2-F404AF407AF409A
  Species: H. sapiens (human)
  Entrez Gene: DCP2 (a.k.a. NUDT20)
  Cloning method: Unknown
Terms and licenses: Academic/Nonprofit Terms; Industry Terms: Not Available to Industry
Depositor comments: sequence given by NCBI: AY135173.1 Plasmids from this collection were made available to the research community and donated after the lab closed. Please note that the sequence provided by the depositing laboratory may be theoretical/predicted or based on Sanger sequencing results. There may be discrepancies between sequencing results obtained by Addgene and the depositor sequence. If an Addgene verified sequence is not available, please contact before placing your order to request that our lab fully sequence the plasmid.
How to cite: pCIneo-lambdaN-HA-HsDCP2-F404AF407AF409A_V was a gift from Elisa Izaurralde (Addgene plasmid # 147793 ; http://n2t.net/addgene:147793 ; RRID:Addgene_147793)
